Addgene plasmid #103576: LSB-hsa-miR-500a-5p
Purpose: Used to sense miRNA activity using fluorescence based tools. hsa-miR-500a-5p target in 3' UTR of of mKate. miRNA activity can be measured by the repression of mKate2 relative to EBFP2 fluorescent proteins . Plasmid is inherently unstable; please see Depositor Comments
Depositing lab: Ron Weiss. Depositing organization: Massachusetts Institute of Technology. Publication: A mixed antagonistic/synergistic miRNA repression model enables accurate predictions of multi-input miRNA sensor activity. Gam JJ, Babb J, Weiss R. Nat Commun. 2018 Jun 22;9(1):2430. doi: 10.1038/s41467-018-04575-0. PubMed 29934631.
Backbone
  Vector backbone: Low Sensor Backbone (LSB)
  Vector type: Mammalian Expression, Synthetic Biology
Growth in bacteria
  Bacterial resistance: Ampicillin and Kanamycin, 100 & 50 μg/mL
  Growth temperature: 30°C
  Growth strain: NEB Stable
  Copy number: High Copy
Gene/Insert
  Gene/Insert name: hsa-miR-500a-5p target
  Species: H. sapiens (human)
  Entrez Gene: MIR500A (a.k.a. MIR500, MIRN500, hsa-mir-500, hsa-mir-500a, mir-500a)
  Promoter: EF-1a
  Cloning method: Gibson Cloning
Terms and licenses: Academic/Nonprofit Terms; Industry Terms: Not Available to Industry
Depositor comments: Please note that this plasmid is inherently unstable due to a repeating poly A element. We recommend performing a diagnostic digest on multiple colonies upon receipt. The depositors would like to note the presence of several discrepancies between the depositor sequence and physical plasmid sequence. In particular, the sequences upstream and downstream of the puromycin coding region have 10 bp insertions which do not affect the ability to perform puromycin selection. The sequences for those regions within the physical plasmids are as follows: Upstream of Puro: GAATTCGACCGCCTGTCTCAAGGTGCCACC; Downstream of Puro: GCTTTGAGACTACGCGTGAATTCACTCCTC. Please contact if you are interested in this plasmid prior to placing an order.
How to cite: LSB-hsa-miR-500a-5p was a gift from Ron Weiss (Addgene plasmid # 103576 ; http://n2t.net/addgene:103576 ; RRID:Addgene_103576)
