[The description below was written by a language model from this plasmid's Addgene catalogue record and pLannotate feature annotations shown in this document.]
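Description:
LSB-hsa-miR-500a-5p is an 11 kb mammalian expression plasmid built on the Low Sensor Backbone (LSB) and used in synthetic biology as a fluorescent reporter of microRNA activity. It replicates in E. coli from a high-copy ColE1/pUC-type origin. It carries both β-lactamase (AmpR) and an aph(3')-Ia kanamycin resistance gene, and the record lists dual ampicillin and kanamycin selection. A puromycin N-acetyltransferase coding sequence followed by a rabbit β-globin polyadenylation signal is also present for selection in mammalian cells, although the feature table does not annotate a promoter for it. The depositor notes short insertions flanking this coding region in the physical plasmid relative to the deposited sequence and states that they do not affect puromycin selection.

The payload consists of two parallel transcription units in the same orientation. Each is driven by the human EF-1α core promoter with its intron A and terminated by a β-globin poly(A) signal. Gateway attB4, attB1 and attB2 scars around the promoters and coding sequences reflect modular assembly of the parts. The first unit expresses the red fluorescent protein mKate2, and the catalogue entry places a target site for human miR-500a-5p in its 3' UTR; this site is not annotated separately in the feature table. The second unit expresses the blue protein EBFP2 without a miRNA target and serves as an internal normaliser for plasmid dose and transcription. When miR-500a-5p is active in transfected cells, mKate2 output falls relative to EBFP2, so the red-to-blue ratio gives a quantitative readout of miRNA-mediated repression. The depositor warns that the repeated poly(A) element makes the plasmid inherently unstable and prone to rearrangement.
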