Features (pLannotate 1.2.2; 28 found; start..end, strand, type, name):
     87..675     -  rep_origin     ori: high-copy-number ColE1/pMB1/pBR322/pUC origin of replication
    846..1706    -  CDS            AmpR: β-lactamase; bla; confers resistance to ampicillin, carbenicillin, and related antibiotics
   1707..1778    -  promoter       AmpR promoter: bla
   1857..2456    +  CDS            PuroR: puromycin N-acetyltransferase; pac from Streptomyces alboniger; confers resistance to puromycin
   2461..2541    +  CDS            HBB (fragment): HBB_PONPY - Experimental evidence at transcript level: Swiss-Prot protein existence level 2. Involved in oxygen transport from the lung to the various peripheral tissues. From Pongo pygmaeus (Bornean orangutan).
   2612..2667    +  polyA_signal   β-globin poly(A) signal: rabbit β-globin polyadenylation signal (Gil and Proudfoot, 1987)
   3646..3666    +  protein_bind   attB4: mutant version of attB; core recombination site for the Gateway® BP reaction BP Clonase™
   3734..3945    +  promoter       EF-1α core promoter: core promoter for human elongation factor EF-1α
   3946..4884    +  intron         EF-1α intron A: intron upstream of the start codon of human EF-1α
   4911..4931    +  protein_bind   attB1: mutant version of attB; core recombination site for the Gateway® BP reaction BP Clonase™
   4951..5646    +  CDS            mKate2: mKate2 is a basic (constitutively fluorescent) red fluorescent protein published in 2009, derived from Entacmaea quadricolor. It is reported to be a rapidly-maturing monomer with moderate acid sensitivity.
   5666..5690    -  protein_bind   attB2: mutant version of attB; recombination site for the Gateway® BP reaction BP Clonase™
   5838..5912    +  CDS            HBB (fragment): HBB_PONPY - Experimental evidence at transcript level: Swiss-Prot protein existence level 2. Involved in oxygen transport from the lung to the various peripheral tissues. From Pongo pygmaeus (Bornean orangutan).
   5983..6038    +  polyA_signal   β-globin poly(A) signal: rabbit β-globin polyadenylation signal (Gil and Proudfoot, 1987)
   6422..6447    +  misc_feature   SA: splice acceptor site
   7119..7139    +  protein_bind   attB4: mutant version of attB; core recombination site for the Gateway® BP reaction BP Clonase™
   7207..7418    +  promoter       EF-1α core promoter: core promoter for human elongation factor EF-1α
   7419..8357    +  intron         EF-1α intron A: intron upstream of the start codon of human EF-1α
   8384..8404    +  protein_bind   attB1: mutant version of attB; core recombination site for the Gateway® BP reaction BP Clonase™
   8415..9131    +  CDS            EBFP2: EBFP2 is a basic (constitutively fluorescent) blue fluorescent protein published in 2007, derived from Aequorea victoria. It is reported to be a rapidly-maturing monomer with moderate acid sensitivity.
   9139..9163    -  protein_bind   attB2: mutant version of attB; recombination site for the Gateway® BP reaction BP Clonase™
   9167..9247    +  CDS            HBB (fragment): HBB_PONPY - Experimental evidence at transcript level: Swiss-Prot protein existence level 2. Involved in oxygen transport from the lung to the various peripheral tissues. From Pongo pygmaeus (Bornean orangutan).
   9318..9373    +  polyA_signal   β-globin poly(A) signal: rabbit β-globin polyadenylation signal (Gil and Proudfoot, 1987)
   9756..9778    -  protein_bind   lac operator (fragment): The lac repressor binds to the lac operator to inhibit transcription in E. coli. This inhibition can be relieved by adding lactose or isopropyl-β-D-thiogalactopyranoside (IPTG). lac repressor encoded by lacI
   9782..9812    -  promoter       lac promoter: promoter for the E. coli lac operon
   9827..9848    -  protein_bind   CAP binding site: CAP binding activates transcription in the presence of cAMP. E. coli catabolite activator protein
   9861..9900    -  CDS            lacI (fragment): lac repressor; lacI; The lac repressor binds to the lac operator to inhibit transcription in E. coli. This inhibition can be relieved by adding lactose or isopropyl-β-D-thiogalactopyranoside (IPTG).
  10073..10882   +  CDS            KanR: aminoglycoside phosphotransferase; aph(3')-Ia; confers resistance to kanamycin in bacteria or G418 (Geneticin®) in eukaryotes
>Addgene plasmid #103576 | LSB-hsa-miR-500a-5p | depositor full sequence | sequence record 196200 | Full Sequence
AATTGAGGGGATAACGCAGGAAAGAACATGTGAGCAAAAGGCCAGCAAAAGGCCAGGAACCGTAAAAAGG
CCGCGTTGCTGGCGTTTTTCCATAGGCTCCGCCCCCCTGACGAGCATCACAAAAATCGACGCTCAAGTCA
GAGGTGGCGAAACCCGACAGGACTATAAAGATACCAGGCGTTTCCCCCTGGAAGCTCCCTCGTGCGCTCT
CCTGTTCCGACCCTGCCGCTTACCGGATACCTGTCCGCCTTTCTCCCTTCGGGAAGCGTGGCGCTTTCTC
ATAGCTCACGCTGTAGGTATCTCAGTTCGGTGTAGGTCGTTCGCTCCAAGCTGGGCTGTGTGCACGAACC
CCCCGTTCAGCCCGACCGCTGCGCCTTATCCGGTAACTATCGTCTTGAGTCCAACCCGGTAAGACACGAC
TTATCGCCACTGGCAGCAGCCACTGGTAACAGGATTAGCAGAGCGAGGTATGTAGGCGGTGCTACAGAGT
TCTTGAAGTGGTGGCCTAACTACGGCTACACTAGAAGAACAGTATTTGGTATCTGCGCTCTGCTGAAGCC
AGTTACCTTCGGAAAAAGAGTTGGTAGCTCTTGATCCGGCAAACAAACCACCGCTGGTAGCGGTGGTTTT
TTTGTTTGCAAGCAGCAGATTACGCGCAGAAAAAAAGGATCTCAAGAAGATCCTTTGATCTTTTCTACGG
GGTCTGACGCTCAGTGGAACGAAAACTCACGTTAAGGGATTTTGGTCATGAGATTATCAAAAAGGATCTT
CACCTAGATCCTTTTAAATTAAAAATGAAGTTTTAAATCAATCTAAAGTATATATGAGTAAACTTGGTCT
GACAGTTACCAATGCTTAATCAGTGAGGCACCTATCTCAGCGATCTGTCTATTTCGTTCATCCATAGTTG
CCTGACTCCCCGTCGTGTAGATAACTACGATACGGGAGGGCTTACCATCTGGCCCCAGTGCTGCAATGAT
ACCGCGAGAACCACGCTCACCGGCTCCAGATTTATCAGCAATAAACCAGCCAGCCGGAAGGGCCGAGCGC
AGAAGTGGTCCTGCAACTTTATCCGCCTCCATCCAGTCTATTAATTGTTGCCGGGAAGCTAGAGTAAGTA
GTTCGCCAGTTAATAGTTTGCGCAACGTTGTTGCCATTGCTACAGGCATCGTGGTGTCACGCTCGTCGTT
TGGTATGGCTTCATTCAGCTCCGGTTCCCAACGATCAAGGCGAGTTACATGATCCCCCATGTTGTGCAAA
AAAGCGGTTAGCTCCTTCGGTCCTCCGATCGTTGTCAGAAGTAAGTTGGCCGCAGTGTTATCACTCATGG
TTATGGCAGCACTGCATAATTCTCTTACTGTCATGCCATCCGTAAGATGCTTTTCTGTGACTGGTGAGTA
CTCAACCAAGTCATTCTGAGAATAGTGTATGCGGCGACCGAGTTGCTCTTGCCCGGCGTCAATACGGGAT
AATACCGCGCCACATAGCAGAACTTTAAAAGTGCTCATCATTGGAAAACGTTCTTCGGGGCGAAAACTCT
CAAGGATCTTACCGCTGTTGAGATCCAGTTCGATGTAACCCACTCGTGCACCCAACTGATCTTCAGCATC
TTTTACTTTCACCAGCGTTTCTGGGTGAGCAAAAACAGGAAGGCAAAATGCCGCAAAAAAGGGAATAAGG
GCGACACGGAAATGTTGAATACTCATACTCTTCCTTTTTCAATATTATTGAAGCATTTATCAGGGTTATT
GTCTCATGAGCGGATACATATTTGAATGTAGCTCCGAATTTCTCGAGGGCTTGTCGACGACGGCGGTCTC
CGTCGTCAGGATCATGAATTCGACCCGCCTGCCACCATGACCGAGTACAAGCCCACGGTGCGCCTCGCCA
CCCGCGACGACGTCCCCCGGGCCGTACGCACCCTCGCCGCCGCGTTCGCCGACTACCCCGCCACGCGCCA
CACCGTCGACCCGGACCGCCACATCGAGCGGGTCACCGAGCTGCAAGAACTCTTCCTCACGCGCGTCGGG
CTCGACATCGGCAAGGTGTGGGTCGCGGACGACGGCGCCGCGGTGGCGGTCTGGACCACGCCGGAGAGCG
TCGAAGCGGGGGCGGTGTTCGCCGAGATCGGCCCGCGCATGGCCGAGTTGAGCGGTTCCCGGCTGGCCGC
GCAGCAACAGATGGAAGGCCTCCTGGCGCCGCACCGGCCCAAGGAGCCCGCGTGGTTCCTGGCCACCGTC
GGCGTCTCGCCCGACCACCAGGGCAAGGGTCTGGGCAGCGCCGTCGTGCTCCCCGGAGTGGAGGCGGCCG
AGCGCGCCGGGGTGCCCGCCTTCCTGGAGACATCCGCGCCCCGCAACCTCCCCTTCTACGAGCGGCTCGG
CTTCACCGTCACCGCCGACGTCGAGGTGCCCGAAGGACCGCGCACCTGGTGCATGACCCGCAAGCCCGGT
GCCTGATACGCGTGAATTCACTCCTCAGGTGCAGGCTGCCTATCAGAAGGTGGTGGCTGGTGTGGCCAAT
GCCCTGGCTCACAAATACCACTGAGATCTTTTTCCCTCTGCCAAAAATTATGGGGACATCATGAAGCCCC
TTGAGCATCTGACTTCTGGCTAATAAAGGAAATTTATTTTCATTGCAATAGTGTGTTGGAATTTTTTGTG
TCTCTCACTCGGAAGGACATATGGGAGGGCAAATCATTTAAAACATCAGAATGAGTATTTGGTTTAGAGT
TTGGCAACATATGCCCATATGCTGGCTGCCATGAACAAAGGTTGGCTATAAAGAGGTCATCAGTATATGA
AACAGCCCCCTGCTGTCCATTCCTTATTCCATAGAAAAGCCTTGACTTGAGGTTAGATTTTTTTTATATT
TTGTTTTGTGTTATTTTTTTCTTTAACATCCCTAAAATTTTCCTTACATGTTTTACTAGCCAGATTTTTC
CTCCTCTCCTGACTACTCCCAGTCATAGCTGTCCCTCTTCTCTTATGGAGATCCCTCGACCTGCAGCCCA
AGCTTGAATTCTCTAGAATTACCCTGTTATCCCTATGCTTGGTTTACCGAGCTCTTATTGGTTTTCAAAC
TTCATTGACTGTGCCCAACGCGCCTGGGAGCTCACGGGGACAGCCCCCCCCCAAAGCCCCCAGGGATGTA
ATTACGTCCCTCCCCCGCTAGGGGGCAGCAGCGAGCCGCCCGGGGCTCCGCTCCGGTCCGGCGCTCCCCC
CGCATCCCCGAGCCGGCAGCGTGCGGGGACAGCCCGGGCACGGGGAAGGTGGCACGGGATCGCTTTCCTC
TGAACGCTTCTCGCTGCTCTTTGAGCCTGCAGACACCTGGGGGGATACGGGGAAAAAGCTAGGCTGAAAG
ACCGGTTCTTAGAATGACACGCGCCTGGGAGCTCACGGGGACAGCCCCCCCCCAAAGCCCCCAGGGATGT
AATTACGTCCCTCCCCCGCTAGGGGGCAGCAGCGAGCCGCCCGGGGCTCCGCTCCGGTCCGGCGCTCCCC
CCGCATCCCCGAGCCGGCAGCGTGCGGGGACAGCCCGGGCACGGGGAAGGTGGCACGGGATCGCTTTCCT
CTGAACGCTTCTCGCTGCTCTTTGAGCCTGCAGACACCTGGGGGGATACGGGGAAAAAGCTAACTTCTGA
GACGACAACTTTGTATAGAAAAGTTGGCTCCGAATTCGCCCTTGACAGCAGAGATCCAGTTTGGTTAATT
AATTGGCTCCGGTGCCCGTCAGTGGGCAGAGCGCACATCGCCCACAGTCCCCGAGAAGTTGTGGGGAGGG
GTCGGCAATTGAACCGGTGCCTAGAGAAGGTGGCGCGGGGTAAACTGGGAAAGTGATGTCGTGTACTGGC
TCCGCCTTTTTCCCGAGGGTGGGGGAGAACCGTATATAAGTGCAGTAGTCGCCGTGAACGTTCTTTTTCG
CAACGGGTTTGCCGCCAGAACACAGGTAAGTGCCGTGTGTGGTTCCCGCGGGCCTGGCCTCTTTACGGGT
TATGGCCCTTGCGTGCCTTGAATTACTTCCACCTGGCTGCAGTACGTGATTCTTGATCCCGAGCTTCGGG
TTGGAAGTGGGTGGGAGAGTTCGAGGCCTTGCGCTTAAGGAGCCCCTTCGCCTCGTGCTTGAGTTGAGGC
CTGGCCTGGGCGCTGGGGCCGCCGCGTGCGAATCTGGTGGCACCTTCGCGCCTGTCTCGCTGCTTTCGAT
AAGTCTCTAGCCATTTAAAATTTTTGATGACCTGCTGCGACGCTTTTTTTCTGGCAAGATAGTCTTGTAA
ATGCGGGCCAAGATCTGCACACTGGTATTTCGGTTTTTGGGGCCGCGGGCGGCGACGGGGCCCGTGCGTC
CCAGCGCACATGTTCGGCGAGGCGGGGCCTGCGAGCGCGGCCACCGAGAATCGGACGGGGGTAGTCTCAA
GCTGGCCGGCCTGCTCTGGTGCCTGGCCTCGCGCCGCCGTGTATCGCCCCGCCCTGGGCGGCAAGGCTGG
CCCGGTCGGCACCAGTTGCGTGAGCGGAAAGATGGCCGCTTCCCGGCCCTGCTGCAGGGAGCTCAAAATG
GAGGACGCGGCGCTCGGGAGAGCGGGCGGGTGAGTCACCCACACAAAGGAAAAGGGCCTTTCCGTCCTCA
GCCGTCGCTTCATGTGACTCCACGGAGTACCGGGCGCCGTCCAGGCACCTCGATTAGTTCTCGAGCTTTT
GGAGTACGTCGTCTTTAGGTTGGGGGGAGGGGTTTTATGCGATGGAGTTTCCCCACACTGAGTGGGTGGA
GACTGAAGTTAGGCCAGCTTGGCACTTGATGTAATTCTCCTTGGAATTTGCCCTTTTTGAGTTTGGATCT
TGGTTCATTCTCAAGCCTCAGACAGTGGTTCAAAGTTTTTTTCTTCCATTTCAGGTGTCGTGAGAAGGGC
GAATTCGACCCAAGTTTGTACAAAAAAGCAGGCTGGATCCAGGTGCCACCATGGTGAGCGAGCTGATTAA
GGAGAACATGCACATGAAGCTGTACATGGAGGGCACCGTGAACAACCACCACTTCAAGTGCACATCCGAG
GGCGAAGGCAAGCCCTACGAGGGCACCCAGACCATGAGAATCAAGGCGGTCGAGGGCGGCCCTCTCCCCT
TCGCCTTCGACATCCTGGCTACCAGCTTCATGTACGGCAGCAAAACCTTCATCAACCACACCCAGGGCAT
CCCCGACTTCTTTAAGCAGTCCTTCCCCGAGGGCTTCACATGGGAGAGAGTCACCACATACGAAGATGGG
GGCGTGCTGACCGCTACCCAGGACACCAGCCTCCAGGACGGCTGCCTCATCTACAACGTCAAGATCAGAG
GGGTGAACTTCCCATCCAACGGCCCTGTGATGCAGAAGAAAACACTCGGCTGGGAGGCCTCCACCGAGAC
ACTGTACCCCGCTGACGGCGGCCTGGAAGGCAGAGCCGACATGGCCCTGAAGCTCGTGGGCGGGGGCCAC
CTGATCTGCAACCTTAAGACCACATACAGATCCAAGAAACCCGCTAAGAACCTCAAGATGCCCGGCGTCT
ACTATGTGGACAGGAGACTGGAAAGAATCAAGGAGGCCGACAAAGAGACATACGTCGAGCAGCACGAGGT
GGCTGTGGCCAGATACTGCGACCTCCCTAGCAAACTGGGGCACAAACTTAATTGAGAATTCTACCACCCA
GCTTTCTTGTACAAAGTGGTACGTCTCAAGACCAGAGGTCTCTGCTTGGTCGTCATCTCACCCAGGTAGC
AAGGATTATCTCACCCAGGTAGCAAGGATTATCTCACCCAGGTAGCAAGGATTATCTCACCCAGGTAGCA
AGGATTACAACCAGAAGAGACCTGTGCTTCACTCCTCAGGTGCAGGCTGCCTATCAGAAGGTGGTGGCTG
GTGTGGCCAATGCCCTGGCTCACAAATACCACTGAGATCTTTTTCCCTCTGCCAAAAATTATGGGGACAT
CATGAAGCCCCTTGAGCATCTGACTTCTGGCTAATAAAGGAAATTTATTTTCATTGCAATAGTGTGTTGG
AATTTTTTGTGTCTCTCACTCGGAAGGACATATGGGAGGGCAAATCATTTAAAACATCAGAATGAGTATT
TGGTTTAGAGTTTGGCAACATATGCCCATATGCTGGCTGCCATGAACAAAGGTTGGCTATAAAGAGGTCA
TCAGTATATGAAACAGCCCCCTGCTGTCCATTCCTTATTCCATAGAAAAGCCTTGACTTGAGGTTAGATT
TTTTTTATATTTTGTTTTGTGTTATTTTTTTCTTTAACATCCCTAAAATTTTCCTTACATGTTTTACTAG
CCAGATTTTTCCTCCTCTCCTGACTACTCCCAGTCATAGCTGTCCCTCTTCTCTTATGGAGATCCCGAGC
GGTGCGTTTTTATGCTTGTAGTATTGTATAATGTTTTTAAGATCCAAGCTTCTGACCTCTTCTCTTCCTC
CCACAGGGCCTCGAGACAATTGCATCGATGGTACCAGTGAAAGTCTGCAATGAATTCGAGTTGGCGCGCC
TGTCATTCTAAATCTCTCTTTCAGCCTAAAGCTTTTTCCCCGTATCCCCCCAGGTGTCTGCAGGCTCAAA
GAGCAGCGAGAAGCGTTCAGAGGAAAGCGATCCCGTGCCACCTTCCCCGTGCCCGGGCTGTCCCCGCACG
CTGCCGGCTCGGGGATGCGGGGGGAGCGCCGGACCGGAGCGGAGCCCCGGGCGGCTCGCTGCTGCCCCCT
AGCGGGGGAGGGACGTAATTACATCCCTGGGGGCTTTGGGAGGGGGCTGTCCCCGTGAGCTCCCAGGCGC
GCCTGTCATTCTAAATCTCTCTTTCAGCCTAAAGCTTTTTCCCCGTATCCCCCCAGGTGTCTGCAGGCTC
AAAGAGCAGCGAGAAGCGTTCAGAGGAAAGCGATCCCGTGCCACCTTCCCCGTGCCCGGGCTGTCCCCGC
ACGCTGCCGGCTCGGGGATGCGGGGGGAGCGCCGGACCGGAGCGGAGCCCCGGGCGGCTCGCTGCTGCCC
CCTAGCGGGGGAGGGACGTAATTACATCCCTGGGGGCTTTGGGGGGGGGCTGTCCCCGTGAGCTCCCAGG
CGCGCCAACTCGGTACCGTATCGATGTCGACGTTAACGCTAGTGATATCAACTTTGTATAGAAAAGTTGG
CTCCGAATTCGCCCTTGACAGCAGAGATCCAGTTTGGTTAATTAATTGGCTCCGGTGCCCGTCAGTGGGC
AGAGCGCACATCGCCCACAGTCCCCGAGAAGTTGTGGGGAGGGGTCGGCAATTGAACCGGTGCCTAGAGA
AGGTGGCGCGGGGTAAACTGGGAAAGTGATGTCGTGTACTGGCTCCGCCTTTTTCCCGAGGGTGGGGGAG
AACCGTATATAAGTGCAGTAGTCGCCGTGAACGTTCTTTTTCGCAACGGGTTTGCCGCCAGAACACAGGT
AAGTGCCGTGTGTGGTTCCCGCGGGCCTGGCCTCTTTACGGGTTATGGCCCTTGCGTGCCTTGAATTACT
TCCACCTGGCTGCAGTACGTGATTCTTGATCCCGAGCTTCGGGTTGGAAGTGGGTGGGAGAGTTCGAGGC
CTTGCGCTTAAGGAGCCCCTTCGCCTCGTGCTTGAGTTGAGGCCTGGCCTGGGCGCTGGGGCCGCCGCGT
GCGAATCTGGTGGCACCTTCGCGCCTGTCTCGCTGCTTTCGATAAGTCTCTAGCCATTTAAAATTTTTGA
TGACCTGCTGCGACGCTTTTTTTCTGGCAAGATAGTCTTGTAAATGCGGGCCAAGATCTGCACACTGGTA
TTTCGGTTTTTGGGGCCGCGGGCGGCGACGGGGCCCGTGCGTCCCAGCGCACATGTTCGGCGAGGCGGGG
CCTGCGAGCGCGGCCACCGAGAATCGGACGGGGGTAGTCTCAAGCTGGCCGGCCTGCTCTGGTGCCTGGC
CTCGCGCCGCCGTGTATCGCCCCGCCCTGGGCGGCAAGGCTGGCCCGGTCGGCACCAGTTGCGTGAGCGG
AAAGATGGCCGCTTCCCGGCCCTGCTGCAGGGAGCTCAAAATGGAGGACGCGGCGCTCGGGAGAGCGGGC
GGGTGAGTCACCCACACAAAGGAAAAGGGCCTTTCCGTCCTCAGCCGTCGCTTCATGTGACTCCACGGAG
TACCGGGCGCCGTCCAGGCACCTCGATTAGTTCTCGAGCTTTTGGAGTACGTCGTCTTTAGGTTGGGGGG
AGGGGTTTTATGCGATGGAGTTTCCCCACACTGAGTGGGTGGAGACTGAAGTTAGGCCAGCTTGGCACTT
GATGTAATTCTCCTTGGAATTTGCCCTTTTTGAGTTTGGATCTTGGTTCATTCTCAAGCCTCAGACAGTG
GTTCAAAGTTTTTTTCTTCCATTTCAGGTGTCGTGAGAAGGGCGAATTCGACCCAAGTTTGTACAAAAAA
GCAGGCTCGCCACCATGGTGAGCAAGGGCGAGGAGCTGTTCACCGGGGTGGTGCCCATCCTGGTCGAGCT
GGACGGCGACGTAAACGGCCACAAGTTCAGCGTGAGGGGCGAGGGCGAGGGCGATGCCACCAACGGCAAG
CTGACCCTGAAGTTCATCTGCACCACCGGCAAGCTGCCCGTGCCCTGGCCCACCCTCGTGACCACCCTGA
GCCACGGCGTGCAGTGCTTCGCCCGCTACCCCGACCACATGAAGCAGCACGACTTCTTCAAGTCCGCCAT
GCCCGAAGGCTACGTCCAGGAGCGCACCATCTTCTTCAAGGACGACGGCACCTACAAGACCCGCGCCGAG
GTGAAGTTCGAGGGCGACACCCTAGTGAACCGCATCGAGCTGAAGGGCGTCGACTTCAAGGAGGACGGCA
ACATCCTGGGGCACAAGCTGGAGTACAACTTCAACAGCCACAACATCTATATCATGGCCGTCAAGCAGAA
GAACGGCATCAAGGTGAACTTCAAGATCCGCCACAACGTGGAGGACGGCAGCGTGCAGCTCGCCGACCAC
TACCAGCAGAACACCCCCATCGGCGACGGCCCCGTGCTGCTGCCCGACAGCCACTACCTGAGCACCCAGT
CCGTGCTGAGCAAAGACCCCAACGAGAAGCGCGATCACATGGTCCTGCTGGAGTTCCGCACCGCCGCCGG
GATCACTCTCGGCATGGACGAGCTGTACAAGTAATACCACCCAGCTTTCTTGTACAAAGTGGTACGCGTG
AATTCACTCCTCAGGTGCAGGCTGCCTATCAGAAGGTGGTGGCTGGTGTGGCCAATGCCCTGGCTCACAA
ATACCACTGAGATCTTTTTCCCTCTGCCAAAAATTATGGGGACATCATGAAGCCCCTTGAGCATCTGACT
TCTGGCTAATAAAGGAAATTTATTTTCATTGCAATAGTGTGTTGGAATTTTTTGTGTCTCTCACTCGGAA
GGACATATGGGAGGGCAAATCATTTAAAACATCAGAATGAGTATTTGGTTTAGAGTTTGGCAACATATGC
CCATATGCTGGCTGCCATGAACAAAGGTTGGCTATAAAGAGGTCATCAGTATATGAAACAGCCCCCTGCT
GTCCATTCCTTATTCCATAGAAAAGCCTTGACTTGAGGTTAGATTTTTTTTATATTTTGTTTTGTGTTAT
TTTTTTCTTTAACATCCCTAAAATTTTCCTTACATGTTTTACTAGCCAGATTTTTCCTCCTCTCCTGACT
ACTCCCAGTCATAGCTGTCCCTCTTCTCTTATGGAGATCCCTCGACCTGCAGCCCAAGCTTGGCGTAATC
ATGGTCATAGCTGTTTCCTGTGTGAAATTGTTATCCGCTCACAATTCCACACAACATACGAGCCGGAAGC
ATAAAGTGTAAAGCCTGGGGTGCCTAATGAGTGAGCTAACTCACATTAATTGCGTTGCGCTCACTGCCCG
CTTTCCAGTCGGGAAACCTGTCGTGCCAGCGGATCGACAGTACTAAGCTTGGTCTAATACCCAATCTCTC
GTCTTATCCAGATGTTTTATACGCCTCTGGCCCGTGTCTCAAAATCTCTGATGTTACATTGCACAAGATA
AAATAATATCATCATGAACAATAAAACTGTCTGCTTACATAAACAGTAATACAAGGGGTGTTATGAGCCA
TATTCAACGGGAAACGTCGAGGCCGCGATTAAATTCCAACATGGATGCTGATTTATATGGGTATAAATGG
GCTCGCGATAATGTCGGGCAATCAGGTGCGACAATCTATCGCTTGTATGGGAAGCCCGATGCGCCAGAGT
TGTTTCTGAAACATGGCAAAGGTAGCGTTGCCAATGATGTTACAGATGAGATGGTCAGACTAAACTGGCT
GACGGAATTTATGCCTCTTCCGACCATCAAGCATTTTATCCGTACTCCTGATGATGCATGGTTACTCACC
ACTGCGATCCCCGGAAAAACAGCATTCCAGGTATTAGAAGAATATCCTGATTCAGGTGAAAATATTGTTG
ATGCGCTGGCAGTGTTCCTGCGCCGGTTGCATTCGATTCCTGTTTGTAATTGTCCTTTTAACAGCGATCG
CGTATTTCGTCTCGCTCAGGCGCAATCACGAATGAATAACGGTTTGGTTGATGCGAGTGATTTTGATGAC
GAGCGTAATGGCTGGCCTGTTGAACAAGTCTGGAAAGAAATGCATAAACTTTTGCCATTCTCACCGGATT
CAGTCGTCACTCATGGTGATTTCTCACTTGATAACCTTATTTTTGACGAGGGGAAATTAATAGGTTGTAT
TGATGTTGGACGAGTCGGAATCGCAGACCGATACCAGGATCTTGCCATCCTATGGAACTGCCTCGGTGAG
TTTTCTCCTTCATTACAGAAACGGCTTTTTCAAAAATATGGTATTGATAATCCTGATATGAATAAATTGC
AGTTTCATTTGATGCTCGATGAGTTTTTCTAATCAGAATTGGTTAATTGGTTGTAACACTGGCAGAGCAT
TACGCTGACTTGACGGGACGGCGCAAGCTCATGACCAAAATCCCTTAACGTGAGTTACGCGTCGTTCCAC
TGAGCGTCAGAGGTATCACTAGTATTACAGAGGTAAGTTATAACAGTCGCCTAACCC
