>Addgene plasmid #103576 | LSB-hsa-miR-500a-5p | depositor partial sequence | sequence record 196201 | hsa-miR-500a-5p target
TCTCACCCAGGTAGCAAGGATTA
